Addgene plasmid #171182: pCas12f1
Purpose: Constitutive expression of cas12f1, arabinose-inducible expression of lambda recombinase, and IPTG-inducible expression of sgRNA for curing of pTarget12f1
Depositing lab: Kohsuke Honda. Depositing organization: The University of Osaka. Publication: Genome editing by miniature CRISPR/Cas12f1 enzyme in Escherichia coli. Okano K, Sato Y, Hizume T, Honda K. J Biosci Bioeng. 2021 Aug;132(2):120-124. doi: 10.1016/j.jbiosc.2021.04.009. Epub 2021 May 19. PubMed 34023220.
Backbone
  Vector backbone: pCas
  Backbone size w/o insert (bp): 8576
  Total vector size (bp): 12545
  Modifications to backbone: sgRNA sequence for targeting pTargetF was replaced with the one for targeting pTarget12f1.
  Vector type: Bacterial Expression, CRISPR
Growth in bacteria
  Bacterial resistance: Kanamycin, 50 μg/mL
  Growth temperature: 30°C
  Growth strain: DH5alpha
  Growth instructions: Must be grown at 30C. Vector has temperature-sensitive replication (RepA101ts)
  Copy number: Low Copy
Gene/Insert
  Gene/Insert name: Cas12f1 (alt names: Cas14a1; Un1Cas12f1)
  Species: Synthetic
  Insert size (bp): 1587
  Promoter: cas9 promoter from Streptococcus pyogenes
  Cloning method: Restriction Enzyme; 5′ cloning site SalI/XhoI (destroyed during cloning); 3′ cloning site KpnI (not destroyed)
  Sequencing primers: 5′ GTATTGGGTAATATTTTTTGAAGAGATATTTTG; 3′ CATTCAAATATGTATCCGCTCATG
Terms and licenses: Academic/Nonprofit Terms; Industry Terms: Not Available to Industry
How to cite: pCas12f1 was a gift from Kohsuke Honda (Addgene plasmid # 171182 ; http://n2t.net/addgene:171182 ; RRID:Addgene_171182)
