[The description below was written by a language model from this plasmid's Addgene catalogue record and pLannotate feature annotations shown in this document.]
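Description:
pCas12f1 is a bacterial CRISPR helper plasmid for genome editing in Escherichia coli, derived from the pCas backbone by replacing the nuclease with the miniature Cas12f1 enzyme (also called Cas14a1 or Un1Cas12f1), supplied as a synthetic coding sequence of about 1.6 kb. It replicates at low copy from the pSC101 origin together with the temperature-sensitive Rep101(Ts) protein. The plasmid is therefore maintained only at permissive temperature and can be eliminated from edited cells by a temperature shift. Selection is by kanamycin resistance (KanR).

Three functional modules work together. Cas12f1 is expressed constitutively from the Streptococcus pyogenes cas9 promoter. The annotation does not call this coding sequence, although the unannotated gap between the residual S. pyogenes tracrRNA element and the AmpR promoter fragment is large enough to hold it. The λ Red genes Gam, Beta and Exo sit downstream of the araBAD promoter with divergently transcribed araC and are terminated by λ tL3, so arabinose induces the recombination functions needed to integrate a repair template. Finally, a trc promoter fragment with a lac operator, repressed by lacI expressed from the lacIq promoter, drives an IPTG-inducible sgRNA. In this derivative the guide was changed from one targeting pTargetF to one targeting the companion plasmid pTarget12f1. The short ColE1-type origin fragment annotated next to this cassette may correspond to that guide's target, but the record does not confirm this. Inducing the guide cures the targeting plasmid after editing, allowing further rounds.

The catalogue lists a total size of 12,545 bp, whereas the sequenced record used for annotation is 10,163 nt. The record does not explain this discrepancy.
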