Features (pLannotate 1.2.2; 18 found; start..end, strand, type, name):
     14..33      -  rep_origin     ori (fragment): high-copy-number ColE1/pMB1/pBR322/pUC origin of replication
    245..261     -  protein_bind   lac operator: The lac repressor binds to the lac operator to inhibit transcription in E. coli. This inhibition can be relieved by adding lactose or isopropyl-β-D-thiogalactopyranoside (IPTG). lac repressor encoded by lacI
    273..298     -  promoter       trc promoter (fragment): strong E. coli promoter; hybrid between the trp and lac UV5 promoters
    374..475     +  CDS            yciV (fragment): RNAAM_ECOLI - Also known as trpH From Escherichia coli (strain K12).
    471..488     -  promoter       tet promoter (fragment): E. coli promoter for tetracycline efflux protein gene
    530..1612    -  CDS            lacI: lac repressor; lacI; The lac repressor binds to the lac operator to inhibit transcription in E. coli. This inhibition can be relieved by adding lactose or isopropyl-β-D-thiogalactopyranoside (IPTG).
   1613..1690    -  promoter       lacIq promoter: lacI (mutant); In the lacIq allele, a single base change in the promoter boosts expression of the lacI gene about 10-fold.
   1823..2773    -  CDS            Rep101(Ts): temperature-sensitive version of the RepA protein needed for replication with the pSC101 origin (Armstrong et al., 1984); rep101 encoding an A56V mutation
   2821..3043    -  rep_origin     pSC101 ori: low-copy replication origin that requires the Rep101 protein
   3695..4510    -  CDS            KanR: aminoglycoside phosphotransferase; aph(3')-Ia; confers resistance to kanamycin in bacteria or G418 (Geneticin®) in eukaryotes
   4666..4744    -  misc_RNA       tracrRNA: trans-activating CRISPR RNA for the Streptococcus pyogenes CRISPR/Cas9 system
   6678..6734    -  promoter       AmpR promoter (fragment): bla
   6771..7649    -  CDS            araC: L-arabinose regulatory protein; araC
   7676..7960    +  promoter       araBAD promoter: araBAD; promoter of the L-arabinose operon of E. coli; the araC regulatory gene is transcribed in the opposite direction (Guzman et al., 1995)
   8004..8420    +  CDS            Gam: inhibitor of the host RecBCD nuclease in the λ Red system; gam; protects the double-stranded DNA substrate for recombination
   8426..9211    +  CDS            Beta: single-stranded DNA binding recombinase in the λ Red system; bet; mediates pairing of a single-stranded DNA with a complementary target
   9208..9888    +  CDS            Exo: 5' to 3' double-stranded DNA exonuclease in the λ Red system; exo; creates 3' single-stranded DNA tails
   9889..10133   +  terminator     λ tL3 terminator: transcription terminator tL3 from phage λ
>Addgene plasmid #171182 | pCas12f1 | addgene full sequence | sequence record 336407 | Addgene NGS Result
GATCTCAAAAAAACGCCCCCCTGACGAGCATCAGTTGCATTCCTTCATTCGTCTATTCGGGTTCTGCAAC
TTTCTTGTGCAGAATTGGAGAGGAAAAATGAATTTGTTTCGAGGGTTACTTTCCGAAGAAAGCACTTCTC
GACATTAGGCTGATGCAAGCAGCCCACCTTCACTCAAGTTCTAATCCCCTAAGGGACAGCTTTTGGTGAA
GCGGTTCTCCACTTTATCAGTGAAGTGTGTGAAATTGTTATCCGCTCACAATTCCACACAACATACGAGC
CGGATGATTAATTGTCAACAGCTCATTTCAGAATATTTGCCAGAACCGTTATGATGTCGGCGCAAAAAAC
ATTATCCAGAACGGGAGTGCGCCTTGAGCGACACGAATTATGCAGTGATTTACGACCTGCACAGCCATAC
CACAGCTTCCGATGGCTGCCTGACGCCAGAAGCATTGGTGCACCGTGCAGTCGATGATAAGCTGTCAAAC
CAGATCAATTCGCGCTAACTTACATTAATTGCGTTGCGCTCACTGCCCGCTTTCCAGTCGGGAAACCTGT
CGTGCCAGCTGCATTAATGAATCGGCCAACGCGCGGGGAGAGGCGGTTTGCGTATTGGGCGCCAGGGTGG
TTTTTCTTTTCACCAGTGAGACGGGCAACAGCTGATTGCCCTTCACCGCCTGGCCCTGAGAGAGTTGCAG
CAAGCGGTCCACGCTGGTTTGCCCCAGCAGGCGAAAATCCTGTTTGATGGTGGTTAACGGCGGGATATAA
CATGAGCTGTCTTCGGTATCGTCGTATCCCACTACCGAGATATCCGCACCAACGCGCAGCCCGGACTCGG
TAATGGCGCGCATTGCGCCCAGCGCCATCTGATCGTTGGCAACCAGCATCGCAGTGGGAACGATGCCCTC
ATTCAGCATTTGCATGGTTTGTTGAAAACCGGACATGGCACTCCAGTCGCCTTCCCGTTCCGCTATCGGC
TGAATTTGATTGCGAGTGAGATATTTATGCCAGCCAGCCAGACGCAGACGCGCCGAGACAGAACTTAATG
GGCCCGCTAACAGCGCGATTTGCTGGTGACCCAATGCGACCAGATGCTCCACGCCCAGTCGCGTACCGTC
TTCATGGGAGAAAATAATACTGTTGATGGGTGTCTGGTCAGAGACATCAAGAAATAACGCCGGAACATTA
GTGCAGGCAGCTTCCACAGCAATGGCATCCTGGTCATCCAGCGGATAGTTAATGATCAGCCCACTGACGC
GTTGCGCGAGAAGATTGTGCACCGCCGCTTTACAGGCTTCGACGCCGCTTCGTTCTACCATCGACACCAC
CACGCTGGCACCCAGTTGATCGGCGCGAGATTTAATCGCCGCGACAATTTGCGACGGCGCGTGCAGGGCC
AGACTGGAGGTGGCAACGCCAATCAGCAACGACTGTTTGCCCGCCAGTTGTTGTGCCACGCGGTTGGGAA
TGTAATTCAGCTCCGCCATCGCCGCTTCCACTTTTTCCCGCGTTTTCGCAGAAACGTGGCTGGCCTGGTT
CACCACGCGGGAAACGGTCTGATAAGAGACACCGGCATACTCTGCGACATCGTATAACGTTACTGGTTTC
ACATTCACCACCCTGAATTGACTCTCTTCCGGGCGCTATCATGCCATACCGCGAAAGGTTTTGCACCATT
CGATGGTGTCAACGTAAATGCATGCCGCTCGCCTTCCATGGGTATGGACAGTTTTCCCTTTGATATGTAA
CGGTGAACAGTTGTTCTACTTTTGTTTGTTAGTCTTGATGCTTCACTGATAGATACAAGAGCCATAAGAA
CCTCAGATCCTTCCGTATTTAGCCAGTATGTTCTCTAGTGTGGTTCGTTGTTTTTGCGTGAGCCATGAGA
ACGAACCATTGAGATCATACTTACTTTGCATGTCACTCAAAAATTTTGCCTCAAAACTGGTGAGCTGAAT
TTTTGCAGTTAAAGCATCGTGTAGTGTTTTTCTTAGTCCGTTATGTAGGTAGGAATCTGATGTAATGGTT
GTTGGTATTTTGTCACCATTCATTTTTATCTGGTTGTTCTCAAGTTCGGTTACGAGATCCATTTGTCTAT
CTAGTTCAACTTGGAAAATCAACGTATCAGTCGGGCGGCCTCGCTTATCAACCACCAATTTCATATTGCT
GTAAGTGTTTAAATCTTTACTTATTGGTTTCAAAACCCATTGGTTAAGCCTTTTAAACTCATGGTAGTTA
TTTTCAAGCATTAACATGAACTTAAATTCATCAAGGCTAATCTCTATATTTGCCTTGTGAGTTTTCTTTT
GTGTTAGTTCTTTTAATAACCACTCATAAATCCTCATAGAGTATTTGTTTTCAAAAGACTTAACATGTTC
CAGATTATATTTTATGAATTTTTTTAACTGGAAAAGATAAGGCAATATCTCTTCACTAAAAACTAATTCT
AATTTTTCGCTTGAGAACTTGGCATAGTTTGTCCACTGGAAAATCTCAAAGCCTTTAACCAAAGGATTCC
TGATTTCCACAGTTCTCGTCATCAGCTCTCTGGTTGCTTTAGCTAATACACCATAAGCATTTTCCCTACT
GATGTTCATCATCTGAACGTATTGGTTATAAGTGAACGATACCGTCCGTTCTTTCCTTGTAGGGTTTTCA
ATCGTGGGGTTGAGTAGTGCCACACAGCATAAAATTAGCTTGGTTTCATGCTCCGTTAAGTCATAGCGAC
TAATCGCTAGTTCATTTGCTTTGAAAACAACTAATTCAGACATACATCTCAATTGGTCTAGGTGATTTTA
ATCACTATACCAATTGAGATGGGCTAGTCAATGATAATTACTAGTCCTTTTCCTTTGAGTTGTGGGTATC
TGTAAATTCTGCTAGACCTTTGCTGGAAAACTTGTAAATTCTGCTAGACCCTCTGTAAATTCCGCTAGAC
CTTTGTGTGTTTTTTTTGTTTATATTCAAGTGGTTATAATTTATAGAATAAAGAAAGAATAAAAAAAGAT
AAAAAGAATAGATCCCAGCCCTGTGTATAACTCACTACTTTAGTCAGTTCCGCAGTATTACAAAAGGATG
TCGCAAACGCTGTTTGCTCCTCTACAAAACAGACCTTAAAACCCTAAAGGCTTAAGTAGCACCCTCGCAA
GCTCGGTTGCGGCCGCAATCGGGCAAATCGCTGAATATTCCTTTTGTCTCCGACCATCAGGCACCTGAGT
CGCTGTCTTTTTCGTGACATTCAGTTCGCTGCGCTCACGGCTCTGGCAGTGAATGGGGGTAAATGGCACT
ACAGGCGCCTTTTATGGATTCATGCAAGGAAACTACCCATAATACAAGAAAAGCCCGTCACGGGCTTCTC
AGGGCGTTTTATGGCGGGTCTGCTATGTGGTGCTATCTGACTTTTTGCTGTTCAGCAGTTCCTGCCCTCT
GATTTTCCAGTCTGACCACTTCGGATTATCCCGTGACAGGTCATTCAGACTGGCTAATGCACCCAGTAAG
GCAGCGGTATCATCAACGGGGTCTGACGCTCAGTGGAACGAAAACTCACGTTAAGGGATTTTGGTCATGA
GATTATCAAAAAGGATCTTCACCTAGATCCTTTTAAATTAAAAATGAAGTTTTAAATCAATCTAAAGTAT
ATATGAGTAAACTTGGTCTGACAGTTACGTTTCCAACCAATTAACCAATTCTGATTAGAAAAACTCATCG
AGCATCAAATGAAACTGCAATTTATTCATATCAGGATTATCAATACCATATTTTTGAAAAAGCCGTTTCT
GTAATGAAGGAGAAAACTCACCGAGGCAGTTCCATAGGATGGCAAGATCCTGGTATCGGTCTGCGATTCC
GACTCGTCCAACATCAATACAACCTATTAATTTCCCCTCGTCAAAAATAAGGTTATCAAGTGAGAAATCA
CCATGAGTGACGACTGAATCCGGTGAGAATGGCAAAAGCTTATGCATTTCTTTCCAGACTTGTTCAACAG
GCCAGCCATTACGCTCGTCATCAAAATCACTCGCATCAACCAAACCGTTATTCATTCGTGATTGCGCCTG
AGCGAGACGAAATACGCGATCGCTGTTAAAAGGACAATTACAAACAGGAATCGAATGCAACCGGCGCAGG
AACACTGCCAGCGCATCAACAATATTTTCACCTGAATCAGGATATTCTTCTAATACCTGGAATGCTGTTT
TCCCGGGGATCGCAGTGGTGAGTAACCATGCATCATCAGGAGTACGGATAAAATGCTTGATGGTCGGAAG
AGGCATAAATTCCGTCAGCCAGTTTAGTCTGACCATCTCATCTGTAACATCATTGGCAACGCTACCTTTG
CCATGTTTCAGAAACAACTCTGGCGCATCGGGCTTCCCATACAATCGATAGATTGTCGCACCTGATTGCC
CGACATTATCGCGAGCCCATTTATACCCATATAAATCAGCATCCATGTTGGAATTTAATCGCGGCCTCGA
GCAAGACGTTTCCCGTTGAATATGGCTCATAACACCCCTTGTATTACTGTTTATGTAAGCAGACAGTTTT
ATTGTTCATGATGATATATTTTTATCTTGTGCAATGTAACATCAGAGATTTTGAGACACAACGTGGCTTT
CCCTGCAGGGTTTGCAGTCAGAGTAGAATAGAAGTATCAAAAAAAGCACCGACTCGGTGCCACTTTTTCA
AGTTGATAACGGACTAGCCTTATTTTAACTTGCTATGCTGTTTTGAATGGTTCCAACAAGATTATTTTAT
AACTTTTATAACAAATAATCAAGGAGAAATTCAAAGAAATTTATCAGCCATAAAACAATACTTAATACTA
TAGAATGATAACAAAATAAACTACTTTTTAAAAGAATTTTGTGTTATAATCTATTTATTATTAAGTATTG
GGTAATATTTTTTGAAGAGATATTTTGAAAAAGAAAAATTAAAGCATATTAAACTAATTTCGGAGGTCAT
TAAAACTATTATTGAAATCATCAAACTCATTATGGATTTAATTTAAACTTTTTATTTTAGGAGGCAAAAG
TCGAGATGGCCAAAAACACCATTACCAAAACACTGAAACTGCGTATTGTGCGTCCGTATAATAGCGCAGA
AGTGGAAAAAATTGTTGCCGACGAAAAAAACAACCGCGAAAAAATCGCACTGGAAAAGAACAAAGACAAA
GTGAAAGAAGCCTGCAGCAAACATCTGAAAGTTGCAGCATATTGTACCACACAGGTTGAACGTAATGCAT
GTCTGTTTTGTAAAGCCCGTAAACTGGATGACAAGTTCTATCAAAAACTGCGTGGTCAGTTTCCGGATGC
AGTTTTTTGGCAAGAAATCAGCGAAATTTTTCGCCAGCTGCAGAAACAGGCAGCAGAAATCTATAATCAG
AGCCTGATCGAACTGTACTACGAGATTTTTATCAAAGGCAAAGGTATTGCAAATGCCAGCAGCGTTGAAC
ATTATCTGAGTGATGTTTGTTATACCCGTGCAGCAGAACTGTTTAAAAACGCAGCAATTGCAAGCGGTCT
GCGTAGCAAAATCAAAAGCAATTTTCGTCTGAAAGAACTGAAAAACATGAAAAGTGGTCTGCCGACCACC
AAAAGCGATAATTTTCCGATTCCGCTGGTTAAACAGAAAGGTGGTCAGTATACCGGTTTTGAAATTAGCA
ATCATAATAGCGACTTCATCATCAAGATTCCGTTTGGTCGTTGGCAGGTCAAAAAAGAGATTGATAAATA
TCGTCCGTGGGAGAAATTTGACTTTGAACAGGTTCAGAAAAGCCCGAAACCGATTAGCCTGCTGCTGAGC
ACCCAGCGTCGTAAACGTAATAAAGGTTGGAGCAAAGATGAAGGCACCGAAGCCGAAATCAAAAAAGTTA
TGAATGGCGATTATCAGACCAGCTACATTGAAGTTAAACGTGGCAGCAAAATCGGTGAAAAAAGCGCATG
GATGCTGAATCTGAGCATTGATGTTCCGAAAATTGATAAAGGTGTGGATCCGAGCATTATTGGTGGTATT
GATGTTGGTGTTAAATCACCGCTGGTTTGCGCAATTAACAATGCATTTAGCCGTTATAGCATCAGCGATA
ACGACCTGTTTCACTTCAACAAGAAAATGTTTGCACGTCGTCGTATCCTGCTGAAAAAAAACCGTCATAA
ACGTGCAGGTCATGGTGCAAAAAACAAACTGAAACCGATCACCATTCTGACCGAAAAAAGTGAACGTTTT
CGCAAAAAGCTGATTGAACGTTGGGCATGTGAAATCGCGGATTTCTTCATTAAAAACAAAGTTGGCACCG
TGCAGATGGAAAATCTGGAAAGCATGAAACGTAAAGAGGACAGCTATTTTAACATTCGCCTGCGTGGCTT
TTGGCCGTATGCAGAAATGCAGAACAAAATCGAGTTTAAGCTGAAACAGTATGGCATCGAAATTCGTAAA
GTGGCACCGAATAATACCAGCAAAACCTGTAGCAAATGTGGCCATCTGAACAACTATTTCAACTTCGAGT
ACCGCAAGAAAAACAAATTCCCGCACTTTAAATGCGAAAAATGCAACTTCAAAGAAAACGCCGATTATAA
TGCAGCCCTGAATATTTCAAACCCGAAACTGAAAAGCACCAAAGAGGAACCGTAAGGTACCAGTATATTT
TAGATGAAGATTATTTCTTAATCTAGACATGAGCGGATACATATTTGAATGTATTTAGAAAAATAAACAA
ATAGGGGTTCCGCGCACATTTCCCCGAAAAGTGCCACCTGCATCGATTTATTATGACAACTTGACGGCTA
CATCATTCACTTTTTCTTCACAACCGGCACGGAACTCGCTCGGGCTGGCCCCGGTGCATTTTTTAAATAC
CCGCGAGAAGTAGAGTTGATCGTCAAAACCAACATTGCGACCGACGGTGGCGATAGGCATCCGGGTGGTG
CTCAAAAGCAGCTTCGCCTGGCTGATACGTTGGTCCTCGCGCCAGCTTAAGACGCTAATCCCTAACTGCT
GGCGGAAAAGATGTGACAGACGCGACGGCGACAAGCAAACATGCTGTGCGACGCTGGCGATATCAAAATT
GCTGTCTGCCAGGTGATCGCTGATGTACTGACAAGCCTCGCGTACCCGATTATCCATCGGTGGATGGAGC
GACTCGTTAATCGCTTCCATGTGCCGCAGTAACAATTGCTCAAGCAGATTTATCGCCAGCAGCTCCGAAT
AGCGCCCTTCCCCTTGCCCGGCGTTAATGATTTGCCCAAACAGGTCGCTGAAATGCGGCTGGTGCGCTTC
ATCCGGGCGAAAGAACCCCGTATTGGCAAATATTGACGGCCAGTTAAGCCATTCATGCCAGTAGGCGCGC
GGACGAAAGTAAACCCACTGGTGATACCATTCGCGAGCCTCCGGATGACGACCGTAGTGATGAATCTCTC
CTGGCGGGAACAGCAAAATATCACCCGGTCGGCAAACAAATTCTCGTCCCTGATTTTTCACCACCCCCTG
ACCGCGAATGGTGAGATTGAGAATATAACCTTTCATTCCCAGCGGTCGGTCGATAAAAAAATCGAGATAA
CCGTTGGCCTCAATCGGCGTTAAACCCGCCACCAGATGGGCATTAAACGAGTATCCCGGCAGCAGGGGAT
CATTTTGCGCTTCAGCCATACTTTTCATACTCCCGCCATTCAGAGAAGAAACCAATTGTCCATATTGCAT
CAGACATTGCCGTCACTGCGTCTTTTACTGGCTCTTCTCGCTAACCAAACCGGTAACCCCGCTTATTAAA
AGCATTCTGTAACAAAGCGGGACCAAAGCCATGACAAAAACGCGTAACAAAAGTGTCTATAATCACGGCA
GAAAAGTCCACATTGATTATTTGCACGGCGTCACACTTTGCTATGCCATAGCATTTTTATCCATAAGATT
AGCGGATCCTACCTGACGCTTTTTATCGCAACTCTCTACTGTTTCTCCATACCCGTTTTTTTGGGAATTC
GAGCTCTAAGGAGGTTATAAAAAATGGATATTAATACTGAAACTGAGATCAAGCAAAAGCATTCACTAAC
CCCCTTTCCTGTTTTCCTAATCAGCCCGGCATTTCGCGGGCGATATTTTCACAGCTATTTCAGGAGTTCA
GCCATGAACGCTTATTACATTCAGGATCGTCTTGAGGCTCAGAGCTGGGCGCGTCACTACCAGCAGCTCG
CCCGTGAAGAGAAAGAGGCAGAACTGGCAGACGACATGGAAAAAGGCCTGCCCCAGCACCTGTTTGAATC
GCTATGCATCGATCATTTGCAACGCCACGGGGCCAGCAAAAAATCCATTACCCGTGCGTTTGATGACGAT
GTTGAGTTTCAGGAGCGCATGGCAGAACACATCCGGTACATGGTTGAAACCATTGCTCACCACCAGGTTG
ATATTGATTCAGAGGTATAAAACGAATGAGTACTGCACTCGCAACGCTGGCTGGGAAGCTGGCTGAACGT
GTCGGCATGGATTCTGTCGACCCACAGGAACTGATCACCACTCTTCGCCAGACGGCATTTAAAGGTGATG
CCAGCGATGCGCAGTTCATCGCATTACTGATCGTTGCCAACCAGTACGGCCTTAATCCGTGGACGAAAGA
AATTTACGCCTTTCCTGATAAGCAGAATGGCATCGTTCCGGTGGTGGGCGTTGATGGCTGGTCCCGCATC
ATCAATGAAAACCAGCAGTTTGATGGCATGGACTTTGAGCAGGACAATGAATCCTGTACATGCCGGATTT
ACCGCAAGGACCGTAATCATCCGATCTGCGTTACCGAATGGATGGATGAATGCCGCCGCGAACCATTCAA
AACTCGCGAAGGCAGAGAAATCACGGGGCCGTGGCAGTCGCATCCCAAACGGATGTTACGTCATAAAGCC
ATGATTCAGTGTGCCCGTCTGGCCTTCGGATTTGCTGGTATCTATGACAAGGATGAAGCCGAGCGCATTG
TCGAAAATACTGCATACACTGCAGAACGTCAGCCGGAACGCGACATCACTCCGGTTAACGATGAAACCAT
GCAGGAGATTAACACTCTGCTGATCGCCCTGGATAAAACATGGGATGACGACTTATTGCCGCTCTGTTCC
CAGATATTTCGCCGCGACATTCGTGCATCGTCAGAACTGACACAGGCCGAAGCAGTAAAAGCTCTTGGAT
TCCTGAAACAGAAAGCCGCAGAGCAGAAGGTGGCAGCATGACACCGGACATTATCCTGCAGCGTACCGGG
ATCGATGTGAGAGCTGTCGAACAGGGGGATGATGCGTGGCACAAATTACGGCTCGGCGTCATCACCGCTT
CAGAAGTTCACAACGTGATAGCAAAACCCCGCTCCGGAAAGAAGTGGCCTGACATGAAAATGTCCTACTT
CCACACCCTGCTTGCTGAGGTTTGCACCGGTGTGGCTCCGGAAGTTAACGCTAAAGCACTGGCCTGGGGA
AAACAGTACGAGAACGACGCCAGAACCCTGTTTGAATTCACTTCCGGCGTGAATGTTACTGAATCCCCGA
TCATCTATCGCGACGAAAGTATGCGTACCGCCTGCTCTCCCGATGGTTTATGCAGTGACGGCAACGGCCT
TGAACTGAAATGCCCGTTTACCTCCCGGGATTTCATGAAGTTCCGGCTCGGTGGTTTCGAGGCCATAAAG
TCAGCTTACATGGCCCAGGTGCAGTACAGCATGTGGGTGACGCGAAAAAATGCCTGGTACTTTGCCAACT
ATGACCCGCGTATGAAGCGTGAAGGCCTGCATTATGTCGTGATTGAGCGGGATGAAAAGTACATGGCGAG
TTTTGACGAGATCGTGCCGGAGTTCATCGAAAAAATGGACGAGGCACTGGCTGAAATTGGTTTTGTATTT
GGGGAGCAATGGCGATGACGCATCCTCACGATAATATCCGGGTAGGCGCAATCACTTTCGTCTACTCCGT
TACAAAGCGAGGCTGGGTATTTCCCGGCCTTTCTGTTATCCGAAATCCACTGAAAGCACAGCGGCTGGCT
GAGGAGATAAATAATAAACGAGGGGCTGTATGCACAAAGCATCTTCTGTTGAGTTAAGAACGAGTATCGA
GATGGCACATAGCCTTGCTCAAATTGGAATCAGGTTTGTGCCAATACCAGTAGAAACAGACGAAGAATCC
ATGGGTATGGACA
